Addgene plasmid #25438: pMA2780
Depositing lab: Mikhail Alexeyev. Depositing organization: University of South Alabama. Publication: A retro-lentiviral system for doxycycline-inducible gene expression and gene knockdown in cells with limited proliferative capacity. Alexeyev MF, Fayzulin R, Shokolenko IN, Pastukh V. Mol Biol Rep. 2010 Apr . 37(4):1987-91. 10.1007/s11033-009-9647-7 PubMed 19655272.
Backbone
  Vector backbone: pMA2768
  Backbone manufacturer: unpublished
  Backbone size w/o insert (bp): 6400
  Vector type: Mammalian Expression, Lentiviral
  Selectable markers: Puromycin
Growth in bacteria
  Bacterial resistance: Ampicillin, 100 μg/mL
  Growth temperature: 37°C
  Growth strain: Stbl3
  Copy number: Unknown
Gene/Insert
  Gene/Insert name: TRE-Tight
  Insert size (bp): 330
  Cloning method: Restriction Enzyme; 5′ cloning site XhoI (destroyed during cloning); 3′ cloning site EcoRI (not destroyed)
  Sequencing primers: 5′ n/a; 3′ n/a
Resource information
  A portion of this plasmid was derived from a plasmid made by: Clontech
Terms and licenses: Academic/Nonprofit Terms; Industry Terms: Not Available to Industry
How to cite: pMA2780 was a gift from Mikhail Alexeyev (Addgene plasmid # 25438 ; http://n2t.net/addgene:25438 ; RRID:Addgene_25438)
