[The description below was written by a language model from this plasmid's Addgene catalogue record and pLannotate feature annotations shown in this document.]
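Description:
pMA2780 is an HIV-1-based lentiviral transfer vector for doxycycline-regulated transgene expression in mammalian cells. It was built by placing the roughly 330 bp TRE-Tight promoter into the unpublished pMA2768 backbone. It is maintained in E. coli through a high-copy ColE1/pUC-type origin and a β-lactamase gene conferring ampicillin resistance. The recorded host is Stbl3, a strain commonly chosen to limit recombination between LTR repeats.

The viral genome is transcribed from a CMV enhancer/promoter fused to a truncated 5' LTR, a chimeric arrangement that generally makes genomic RNA production independent of Tat. Downstream lie the Ψ packaging signal with a partial gag segment, the Rev response element for nuclear export of unspliced RNA, and the cPPT/CTS, which aids nuclear import and transduction of non-dividing cells. The payload begins with the tight TRE promoter, seven tet operators upstream of a minimal CMV promoter. It is followed by pBluescript-derived polylinker fragments, and no coding sequence is annotated there. The plasmid therefore appears to be an empty recipient vector into which a gene or knockdown cassette is cloned. An SV40 early promoter then drives puromycin N-acetyltransferase for selection of transduced cells. After this comes a region annotated as nef-homologous sequence and a truncated 3' LTR.

No tetracycline transactivator is annotated, so induction would require one to be supplied separately. This fits the associated publication, which describes a retro-lentiviral system for doxycycline-inducible expression and knockdown in cells with limited proliferative capacity.
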