Features (pLannotate 1.2.2; 21 found; start..end, strand, type, name):
     35..87      -  misc_feature   bom (fragment): basis of mobility region from pBR322
    326..629     +  enhancer       CMV enhancer: human cytomegalovirus immediate early enhancer
    630..822     +  promoter       CMV promoter (fragment): human cytomegalovirus (CMV) immediate early promoter
    821..988     +  LTR            5' LTR (truncated) (fragment): truncated 5' long terminal repeat (LTR) from HIV-1
   1035..1160    +  misc_feature   HIV-1 Ψ: packaging signal of human immunodeficiency virus type 1
   1144..1480    +  CDS            HIV-1 gag (fragment): gag protein from human immunodeficiency virus 1; gag
   1657..1890    +  misc_feature   RRE: The Rev response element (RRE) of HIV-1 allows for Rev-dependent mRNA export from the nucleus to the cytoplasm.
   2267..2367    +  CDS            Rev (fragment): human immunodeficiency virus 1 (HIV-1) Rev protein; rev; enhances nuclear export of unspliced and incompletely spliced viral mRNAs
   2413..2530    +  misc_feature   cPPT/CTS: central polypurine tract and central termination sequence of HIV-1
   2618..2646    +  misc_feature   MCS (fragment): pBluescript multiple cloning site
   2649..2963    +  promoter       tight TRE promoter: Tet-responsive promoter PTight, consisting of seven tet operator sequences followed by the minimal CMV promoter
   2968..3021    +  misc_feature   MCS (fragment): pBluescript multiple cloning site
   3038..3096    +  misc_feature   MCS (fragment): pBluescript multiple cloning site
   3100..3118    -  misc_feature   MCS (fragment): pBluescript multiple cloning site
   3132..3461    +  promoter       SV40 promoter: SV40 enhancer and early promoter
   3475..4074    +  CDS            PuroR: puromycin N-acetyltransferase; pac from Streptomyces alboniger; confers resistance to puromycin
   4089..4685    +  CDS            nef: NEF_HV1LA - Experimental evidence at protein level: Swiss-Prot protein existence level 1. Extracellular Nef protein targets CD4(+) T-lymphocytes for apoptosis by interacting with CXCR4 surface receptors. From Human immunodeficiency virus type 1 group M subtype B (isolate Lai) (HIV-1).
   4692..4872    +  LTR            5' LTR (truncated): truncated 5' long terminal repeat (LTR) from HIV-1
   4934..5522    -  rep_origin     ori: high-copy-number ColE1/pMB1/pBR322/pUC origin of replication
   5693..6553    -  CDS            AmpR: β-lactamase; bla; confers resistance to ampicillin, carbenicillin, and related antibiotics
   6554..6658    -  promoter       AmpR promoter: bla
>Addgene plasmid #25438 | pMA2780 | depositor full sequence | sequence record 39435 | pMA2780 sequence 6686 bps
GTCGATCGACGGATCGGGAGATCTCCCGATCCCCTATGGTGCACTCTCAGTACAATCTGCTCTGATGCCG
CATAGTTAAGCCAGTATCTGCTCCCTGCTTGTGTGTTGGAGGTCGCTGAGTAGTGCGCGAGCAAAATTTA
AGCTACAACAAGGCAAGGCTTGACCGACAATTGCATGAAGAATCTGCTTAGGGTTAGGCGTTTTGCGCTG
CTTCGCGATGTACGGGCCAGATATACGCGCGCGTTGACATTGATTATTGACTAGCTAGTTATTAATAGTA
ATCAATTACGGGGTCATTAGTTCATAGCCCATATATGGAGTTCCGCGTTACATAACTTACGGTAAATGGC
CCGCCTGGCTGACCGCCCAACGACCCCCGCCCATTGACGTCAATAATGACGTATGTTCCCATAGTAACGC
CAATAGGGACTTTCCATTGACGTCAATGGGTGGAGTATTTACGGTAAACTGCCCACTTGGCAGTACATCA
AGTGTATCATATGCCAAGTACGCCCCCTATTGACGTCAATGACGGTAAATGGCCCGCCTGGCATTATGCC
CAGTACATGACCTTATGGGACTTTCCTACTTGGCAGTACATCTACGTATTAGTCATCGCTATTACCATGG
TGATGCGGTTTTGGCAGTACATCAATGGGCGTGGATAGCGGTTTGACTCACGGGGATTTCCAAGTCTCCA
CCCCATTGACGTCAATGGGAGTTTGTTTTGGCACCAAAATCAACGGGACTTTCCAAAATGTCGTAACAAC
TCCGCCCCATTGACGCAAATGGGCGGTAGGCGTGTACGGTGGGAGGTCTATAGACCAGATCTGAGCCTGG
GAGCTCTCTGGCTAACTAGGGAACCCACTGCTTAAGCCTCAATAAAGCTTGCCTTGAGTGCTTCAAGTAG
TGTGTGCCCGTCTGTTGTGTGACTCTGGTAACTAGAGATCCCTCAGACCCTTTTAGTCAGTGTGGAAAAT
CTCTAGCAGTGGCGCCCGAACAGGGACTTGAAAGCGAAAGGGAAACCAGAGGAGCTCTCTCGACGCAGGA
CTCGGCTTGCTGAAGCGCGCACGGCAAGAGGCGAGGGGCGGCGACTGGTGAGTACGCCAAAAATTTTGAC
TAGCGGAGGCTAGAAGGAGAGAGATGGGTGCGAGAGCGTCAGTATTAAGCGGGGGAGAATTAGATCGCGA
TGGGAAAAAATTCGGTTAAGGCCAGGGGGAAAGAAAAAATATAAATAAACATATAGTATGGGCAAGCAGG
GAGCTAGAACGATTCGCAGTTAATCCTGGCCTGTTAGAAACATCAGAAGGCTGTAGACAAATACTGGGAC
AGCTACAACCATCCCTTCAGACAGGATCAGAAGAACTTAGATCATTATATAATACAGTAGCAACCCTCTA
TTGTGTGCATCAAAGGATAGAGATAAAAGACACCAAGGAAGCTTTAGACAAGATAGAGGAAGAGCAAAAC
AAAAGTAAGACCACCGCACAGCAAGCGGCCGGCCGCGCTGATCTTCAGACCTGGAGGAGGAGATATGAGG
GACAATTGGAGAAGTGAATTATATAAATATAAAGTAGTAAAAATTGAACCATTAGGAGTAGCACCCACCA
AGGCAAAGAGAAGAGTGGTGCAGAGAGAAAAAAGAGCAGTGGGAATAGGAGCTTTGTTCCTTGGGTTCTT
GGGAGCAGCAGGAAGCACTATGGGCGCAGCGTCAATGACGCTGACGGTACAGGCCAGACAATTATTGTCT
GGTATAGTGCAGCAGCAGAACAATTTGCTGAGGGCTATTGAGGCGCAACAGCATCTGTTGCAACTCACAG
TCTGGGGCATCAAGCAGCTCCAGGCAAGAATCCTGGCTGTGGAAAGATACCTAAAGGATCAACAGCTCCT
GGGGATTTGGGGTTGCTCTGGAAAACTCATTTGCACCACTGCTGTGCCTTGGAATGCTAGTTGGAGTAAT
AAATCTCTGGAACAGATTTGGAATCACACGACCTGGATGGAGTGGGACAGAGAAATTAACAATTACACAA
GCTTAATACACTCCTTAATTGAAGAATCGCAAAACCAGCAAGAAAAGAATGAACAAGAATTATTGGAATT
AGATAAATGGGCAAGTTTGTGGAATTGGTTTAACATAACAAATTGGCTGTGGTATATAAAATTATTCATA
ATGATAGTAGGAGGCTTGGTAGGTTTAAGAATAGTTTTTGCTGTACTTTCTATAGTGAATAGAGTTAGGC
AGGGATATTCACCATTATCGTTTCAGACCCACCTCCCAACCCCGAGGGGACCCGACAGGCCCGAAGGAAT
AGAAGAAGAAGGTGGAGAGAGAGACAGAGACAGATCCATTCGATTAGTGAACGGATCGGCACTGCGTGCG
CCAATTCGACAAATGGCAGTATTCATCCACAATTTTAAAAGAAAAGGGGGGATTGGGGGGTACAGTGCAG
GGGAAAGAATAGTAGACATAATAGCAACAGACATACAAACTAAAGAATTACAAAAACAAATTACAAAAAT
TCAAAATTTTCGGGTTTATTACAGGGACAGCAGAGATCCAGTTTGGTTAGTACCGGGCCGGCCCGCTCTA
GCTAGACGTATTACCGCCAGATCCCCCATCAAGCTTATCGATACCGTCGACCTCGATCGAGTTTACTCCC
TATCAGTGATAGAGAACGTATGTCGAGTTTACTCCCTATCAGTGATAGAGAACGATGTCGAGTTTACTCC
CTATCAGTGATAGAGAACGTATGTCGAGTTTACTCCCTATCAGTGATAGAGAACGTATGTCGAGTTTACT
CCCTATCAGTGATAGAGAACGTATGTCGAGTTTATCCCTATCAGTGATAGAGAACGTATGTCGAGTTTAC
TCCCTATCAGTGATAGAGAACGTATGTCGAGGTAGGCGTGTACGGTGGGAGGCCTATATAAGCAGAGCTC
GTTTAGTGAACCGTCAGATCGCCTGGAGAATTCGATATCAAGCTTATCGATACCGTCGACCTCGAGGGGG
GGCCCGGTACCGAGGACGCGTCAATTCGAGCTCCACCGCGGTGGCGGCCGCTCTAGAACTAGTGGATCCC
CCGGGCTGCAGGAATTGATGGCCGCCACCGCGGTGGAGGACCCTGTGGAATGTGTGTCAGTTAGGGTGTG
GAAAGTCCCCAGGCTCCCCAGCAGGCAGAAGTATGCAAAGCATGCATCTCAATTAGTCAGCAACCAGGTG
TGGAAAGTCCCCAGGCTCCCCAGCAGGCAGAAGTATGCAAAGCATGCATCTCAATTAGTCAGCAACCATA
GTCCCGCCCCTAACTCCGCCCATCCCGCCCCTAACTCCGCCCAGTTCCGCCCATTCTCCGCCCCATGGCT
GACTAATTTTTTTTATTTATGCAGAGGCCGAGGCCGCCTCGGCCTCTGAGCTATTCCAGAAGTAGTGAGG
AGGCTTTTTTGGAGGCCTAGGCTTTTGCAAAAAGCTAGCTTACCATGACCGAGTACAAGCCCACGGTGCG
CCTCGCCACCCGCGACGACGTCCCCAGGGCCGTACGCACCCTCGCCGCCGCGTTCGCCGACTACCCCGCC
ACGCGCCACACCGTCGATCCGGACCGCCACATCGAGCGGGTCACCGAGCTGCAAGAACTCTTCCTCACGC
GCGTCGGGCTCGACATCGGCAAGGTGTGGGTCGCGGACGACGGCGCCGCGGTGGCGGTCTGGACCACGCC
GGAGAGCGTCGAAGCGGGGGCGGTGTTCGCCGAGATCGGCCCGCGCATGGCCGAGTTGAGCGGTTCCCGG
CTGGCCGCGCAGCAACAGATGGAAGGCCTCCTGGCGCCGCACCGGCCCAAGGAGCCCGCGTGGTTCCTGG
CCACCGTCGGCGTCTCGCCCGACCACCAGGGCAAGGGTCTGGGCAGCGCCGTCGTGCTCCCCGGAGTGGA
GGCGGCCGAGCGCGCCGGGGTGCCCGCCTTCCTGGAGACCTCCGCGCCCCGCAACCTCCCCTTCTACGAG
CGGCTCGGCTTCACCGTCACCGCCGACGTCGAGGTGCCCGAAGGACCGCGCACCTGGTGCATGACCCGCA
AGCCCGGTGCCTGACGCCCGCCCCACGACCCGCAGCGCCCGACCGAAAGGAGCGCACGACCCCATGCATC
GATCAATTCGATGGGGGATCAATTCGATTAAGTCGAGGGTCGATCGACCTCGATCGAGACCTAGAAAAAC
ATGGAGCAATCACAAGTAGCAATACAGCAGCTACCAATGCTGATTGTGCCTGGCTAGAAGCACAAGAGGA
GGAGGAGGTGGGTTTTCCAGTCACACCTCAGGTACCTTTAAGACCAATGACTTACAAGGCAGCTGTAGAT
CTTAGCCACTTTTTAAAAGAAAAGGGGGGACTGGAAGGGCTAATTCACTCCCAACGAAGACAAGATATCC
TTGATCTGTGGATCTACCACACACAAGGCTACTTCCCTGATTGGCAGAACTACACACCAGGGCCAGGGAT
CAGATATCCACTGACCTTTGGATGGTGCTACAAGCTAGTACCAGTTGAGCAAGAGAAGGTAGAAGAAGCC
AATGAAGGAGAGAACACCCGCTTGTTACACCCTGTGAGCCTGCATGGGATGGATGACCCGGAGAGAGAAG
TATTAGAGTGGAGGTTTGACAGCCGCCTAGCATTTCATCACATGGCCCGAGAGCTGCATCCGGACTGTAC
TGGGTCTCTCTGGTTAGACCAGATCTGAGCCTGGGAGCTCTCTGGCTAACTAGGGAACCCACTGCTTAAG
CCTCAATAAAGCTTGCCTTGAGTGCTTCAAGTAGTGTGTGCCCGTCTGTTGTGTGACTCTGGTAACTAGA
GATCCCTCAGACCCTTTTAGTCAGTGTGGAAAATCTCTAGCAGCATGTGAGCAAAAGGCCAGCAAAAGGC
CAGGAACCGTAAAAAGGCCGCGTTGCTGGCGTTTTTCCATAGGCTCCGCCCCCCTGACGAGCATCACAAA
AATCGACGCTCAAGTCAGAGGTGGCGAAACCCGACAGGACTATAAAGATACCAGGCGTTTCCCCCTGGAA
GCTCCCTCGTGCGCTCTCCTGTTCCGACCCTGCCGCTTACCGGATACCTGTCCGCCTTTCTCCCTTCGGG
AAGCGTGGCGCTTTCTCATAGCTCACGCTGTAGGTATCTCAGTTCGGTGTAGGTCGTTCGCTCCAAGCTG
GGCTGTGTGCACGAACCCCCCGTTCAGCCCGACCGCTGCGCCTTATCCGGTAACTATCGTCTTGAGTCCA
ACCCGGTAAGACACGACTTATCGCCACTGGCAGCAGCCACTGGTAACAGGATTAGCAGAGCGAGGTATGT
AGGCGGTGCTACAGAGTTCTTGAAGTGGTGGCCTAACTACGGCTACACTAGAAGAACAGTATTTGGTATC
TGCGCTCTGCTGAAGCCAGTTACCTTCGGAAAAAGAGTTGGTAGCTCTTGATCCGGCAAACAAACCACCG
CTGGTAGCGGTGGTTTTTTTGTTTGCAAGCAGCAGATTACGCGCAGAAAAAAAGGATCTCAAGAAGATCC
TTTGATCTTTTCTACGGGGTCTGACGCTCAGTGGAACGAAAACTCACGTTAAGGGATTTTGGTCATGAGA
TTATCAAAAAGGATCTTCACCTAGATCCTTTTAAATTAAAAATGAAGTTTTAAATCAATCTAAAGTATAT
ATGAGTAAACTTGGTCTGACAGTTACCAATGCTTAATCAGTGAGGCACCTATCTCAGCGATCTGTCTATT
TCGTTCATCCATAGTTGCCTGACTCCCCGTCGTGTAGATAACTACGATACGGGAGGGCTTACCATCTGGC
CCCAGTGCTGCAATGATACCGCGAGACCCACGCTCACCGGCTCCAGATTTATCAGCAATAAACCAGCCAG
CCGGAAGGGCCGAGCGCAGAAGTGGTCCTGCAACTTTATCCGCCTCCATCCAGTCTATTAATTGTTGCCG
GGAAGCTAGAGTAAGTAGTTCGCCAGTTAATAGTTTGCGCAACGTTGTTGCCATTGCTACAGGCATCGTG
GTGTCACGCTCGTCGTTTGGTATGGCTTCATTCAGCTCCGGTTCCCAACGATCAAGGCGAGTTACATGAT
CCCCCATGTTGTGCAAAAAAGCGGTTAGCTCCTTCGGTCCTCCGATCGTTGTCAGAAGTAAGTTGGCCGC
AGTGTTATCACTCATGGTTATGGCAGCACTGCATAATTCTCTTACTGTCATGCCATCCGTAAGATGCTTT
TCTGTGACTGGTGAGTACTCAACCAAGTCATTCTGAGAATAGTGTATGCGGCGACCGAGTTGCTCTTGCC
CGGCGTCAATACGGGATAATACCGCGCCACATAGCAGAACTTTAAAAGTGCTCATCATTGGAAAACGTTC
TTCGGGGCGAAAACTCTCAAGGATCTTACCGCTGTTGAGATCCAGTTCGATGTAACCCACTCGTGCACCC
AACTGATCTTCAGCATCTTTTACTTTCACCAGCGTTTCTGGGTGAGCAAAAACAGGAAGGCAAAATGCCG
CAAAAAAGGGAATAAGGGCGACACGGAAATGTTGAATACTCATACTCTTCCTTTTTCAATATTATTGAAG
CATTTATCAGGGTTATTGTCTCATGAGCGGATACATATTTGAATGTATTTAGAAAAATAAACAAATAGGG
GTTCCGCGCACATTTCCCCGAAAAGTGCCACCTGAC
