>Addgene plasmid #25438 | pMA2780 | addgene partial sequence | sequence record 31141 | 25438 with SV40pro-R
TGGGGAGCCTGGGGACTTTCCACACCTGGTTGCTGACTAATTGAGATGCATGCTTTGCATACTTCTGCCT
GCTGGGGAGCCTGGGGACTTTCCACACCCTAACTGACACACATTCCACAGGGTCCTCCACCGCGGTGGCG
GCCATCAATTCCTGCAGCCCGGGGGATCCACTAGTTCTAGAGCGGCCGCCACCGCGGTGGAGCTCGAATT
GACGCGTCCTCGGTACCGGGNCCCCCCTCGAGGTCGACGGTATCGATAAGCTTGATATCGAATTCTCCAG
GCGATCTGACGGTTCACTAAACGAGCTCTGCTTATATAGGCCTCCCACCGTACACGCCTACCTCGACATA
CGTTCTCTATCACTGATAGGGAGTAAACTCGACATACGTTCTCTATCACTGATAGGGATAAACTCGACAT
ACGTTCTCTATCACTGATAGGGAGTAAACTCGACATACGTTCTCTATCACTGATAGGGAGTAAACTCGAC
ATACGTTCTCTATCACTGATAGGGAGTAAACTCGACATCGTTCTCTATCACTGATAGGGAGTAAACTCGA
CATACGTTCTCTATCACTGATAGGGAGTAAACTCGATCGAGGTCGACGGTATCGATAAGCTTGATGGGGG
ATCTGGCGGTAATACGTCTAGCTAGAGCGGGCCGGCCCGGTACTAACCAAACTGGATCTCTGCTGTCCCT
GTAATAAACCCGAAAATTTTGAATTTTTG
