>Addgene plasmid #25438 | pMA2780 | addgene partial sequence | sequence record 31142 | 25438 with Amp-R
ATTGGAACGTTCTTCGGGGCGAAAACTCTCAAGGATCTTACCGCTGTTGAGATCCAGTTCGATGTAACCC
ACTCGTGCACCCAACTGATCTTCAGCATCTTTTACTTTCACCAGCGTTTCTGGGTGAGCAAAAACAGGAA
GGCAAAATGCCGCAAAAAAGGGAATAAGGGCGACACGGAAATGTTGAATACTCATACTCTTCCTTTTTCA
ATATTATTGAAGCATTTATCAGGGTTATTGTCTCATGAGCGGATACATATTTGAATGTATTTAGAAAAAT
AAACAAATAGGGGTTCCGCGCACATTTCCCCGAAAAGTGCCACCTGACGTCGATCGACGGATCGGGAGAT
CTCCCGATCCCCTATGGTGCACTCTCAGTACAATCTGCTCTGATGCCGCATAGTTAAGCCAGTATCTGCT
CCCTGCTTGTGTGTTGGAGGTCGCTGAGTAGTGCGCGAGCAAAATTTAAGCTACAACAAGGCAAGGCTTG
ACCGACAATTGCATGAAGAATCTGCTTAGGGTTAGGCGTTTTGCGCTGCTTCGCGATGTACGGGCCAGAT
ATACGCGCGCGTTGACATTGATTATTGACTAGCTAGTTATTAATAGTAATCAATTACGGGGTCATTAGTT
CATAGCCCATATATGGAGTTCCGCGTTACATAACTTACGGTAAATGGCCCGCCTGGCTGACCGCCCAACG
ACCCCCGCCCATTGACGTCAATAATGACGTATGTTCCCATAGTAACGCCAATAGGGACTTTCCATTGACG
TCAATGGGGTGGAGTATTTACGGTAAACTGCCCACTTGGCAGTACATCAAGTGTATCATATGCCAAGTAC
GCCCCCTATTGACGTCAATGACGGTAAAATGGCCCGCCTGGCATTATGCCCAGTACATGACCTTATGGGG
ACTTTCCTACTTGGCAGTACATCTACGTATTAGTCATCGCTATTACCATGG
