>Addgene plasmid #25438 | pMA2780 | addgene partial sequence | sequence record 31143 | 25438 with SV40pro-F
GAGTAGTGAGGAGGCTTTTTTGGAGGCCTAGGCTTTTGCAAAAAGCTAGCTTACCATGACCGAGTACAAG
CCCACGGTGCGCCTCGCCACCCGCGACGACGTCCCCAGGGCCGTACGCACCCTCGCCGCCGCGTTCGCCG
ACTACCCCGCCACGCGCCACACCGTCGATCCGGACCGCCACATCGAGCGGGTCACCGAGCTGCAAGAACT
CTTCCTCACGCGCGTCGGGCTCGACATCGGCAAGGTGTGGGTCGCGGACGACGGCGCCGCGGTGGCGGTC
TGGACCACGCCGGAGAGCGTCGAAGCGGGGGCGGTGTTCGCCGAGATCGGCCCGCGCATGGCCGAGTTGA
GCGGTTCCCGGCTGGCCGCGCAGCAACAGATGGAAGGCCTCCTGGCGCCGCACCGGCCCAAGGAGCCCGC
GTGGTTCCTGGCCACCGTCGGCGTCTCGCCCGACCACCAGGGCAAGGGTCTGGGCAGCGCCGTCGTGCTC
CCCGGAGTGGAGGCGGCCGAGCGCGCCGGGGTGCCCGCCTTCCTGGAGACCTCCGCGCCCCGCAACCTCC
CCTTCTACGAGCGGCTCGGCTTCACCGTCACCGCCGACGTCGAGGTGCCCGAAGGACCGCGCACCTGGTG
CATGACCCGCAAGCCCGGTGCCTGACGCCCGCCCCACGACCCGCAGCGCCCGACCGAAAGGAGCGCACGA
CCCCATGCATCGATCAATTCGATGGGGGATCAATTCGATAAGTCGAGGTCGACGACCTCGATCGAGACCT
AGAAAAACATGGAGCAATCACAAGTAGCAATACAGCAGCTACCAATGCTGATTGTGCCTGGCTAGAAGCA
CAAGAGGAGGAGGAGGTGGGTTTTCCAGTCACACCTCNNNACCTTTAAGACCAATGACTTACAAGGCAGC
TGTAGATCTTAGCCACTTTTTAAAAGAAAAGGGGGGACTGG
