>Addgene plasmid #25438 | pMA2780 | addgene partial sequence | sequence record 31144 | 25438 with CMV-F
GCGCGTTTTGCCTGTACTGGGTCTCTCTGGTTAGACCAGATCTGAGCCTGGGAGCTCTCTGGCTAACTAG
GGAACCCACTGCTTAAGCCTCAATAAAGCTTGCCTTGAGTGCTTCAAGTAGTGTGTGCCCGTCTGTTGTG
TGACTCTGGTAACTAGAGATCCCTCAGACCCTTTTAGTCAGTGTGGAAAATCTCTAGCAGTGGCGCCCGA
ACAGGGACTTGAAAGCGAAAGGGAAACCAGAGGAGCTCTCTCGACGCAGGACTCGGCTTGCTGAAGCGCG
CACGGCAAGAGGCGAGGGGCGGCGACTGGTGAGTACGCCAAAAATTTTGACTAGCGGAGGCTAGAAGGAG
AGAGATGGGTGCGAGAGCGTCAGTATTAAGCGGGGGAGAATTAGATCGCGATGGGAAAAAATTCGGTTAA
GGCCAGGGGGAAAGAAAAAATATAAATTAAAACATATAGTATGGGCAAGCAGGGAGCTAGAACGATTCGC
AGTTAATCCTGGCCTGTTAGAAACATCAGAAGGCTGTAGACAAATACTGGGACAGCTACAACCATCCCTT
CAGACAGGATCAGAAGAACTTAGATCATTATATAATACAGTAGCAACCCTCTATTGTGTGCATCAAAGGA
TAGAGATAAAAGACACCAAGGAAGCTTTAGACAAGATAGAGGAAGAGCAAAACAAAAGTAAGACCACCGC
ACAGCAAGCGGCCGGCCGCTGATCTTCAGACCTGGAGGAGGAGATATGAGGGACAATTGGAGAAGTGAAT
TATATAAATATAAAGTAGTAAAAATTGAACCATTAGGAGTAGCACCCACCAAGGCAAAGAGAAGAGTGGT
GCAGAGAGAAAAAGAGCAGTGGGAATAGGAGCTTTGTTCCTTGGGTTCTTGGGAGCAGCAGGAAGCACTA
TGGGCGCAGCGTCAATGACGCTGACGGTACAGG
